Addgene plasmid #31255: pGEX-4T2 Parkin RBR
Depositing lab: Rachel Klevit. Depositing organization: University of Washington. Publication: UBCH7 reactivity profile reveals parkin and HHARI to be RING/HECT hybrids. Wenzel DM, Lissounov A, Brzovic PS, Klevit RE. Nature. 2011 Jun 2;474(7349):105-8. doi: 10.1038/nature09966. Epub 2011 May 1. PubMed 21532592.
Backbone
  Vector backbone: pGEX-4T2
  Backbone size w/o insert (bp): 5000
  Vector type: Bacterial Expression
Growth in bacteria
  Bacterial resistance: Ampicillin, 100 μg/mL
  Growth temperature: 37°C
  Growth strain: DH5alpha
  Copy number: Unknown
Gene/Insert
  Gene/Insert name: Parkin
  Species: R. norvegicus (rat)
  Insert size (bp): 750
  Mutation: RBR domain, residues 217-465
  Entrez Gene: Prkn (a.k.a. Park, Park2)
  Tag / fusion protein: GST (N terminal on backbone)
  Cloning method: Restriction Enzyme; 5′ cloning site Sal1 (unknown if destroyed); 3′ cloning site Not1 (unknown if destroyed)
  Sequencing primers: 5′ GST sequencing primer
Resource information
  A portion of this plasmid was derived from a plasmid made by: The lab of Edward Fon
Terms and licenses: Academic/Nonprofit Terms; Industry Terms: Not Available to Industry
Depositor comments: Joch M. et al, (2007) Parkin-mediated monoubiquitination of the PDZ protein PICK1 regulates the activity of acid-sensing ion channels. Mol. Biol. Cell 18: 3105-18
How to cite: pGEX-4T2 Parkin RBR was a gift from Rachel Klevit (Addgene plasmid # 31255 ; http://n2t.net/addgene:31255 ; RRID:Addgene_31255)
