[The description below was written by a language model from this plasmid's Addgene catalogue record.]
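Description:
pGEX-4T2 Parkin RBR is a bacterial expression plasmid built on the pGEX-4T2 backbone (about 5 kb without insert) and selected with ampicillin; its copy number is recorded as unknown. The insert, roughly 750 bp, encodes a truncated form of rat (Rattus norvegicus) Parkin, the product of the Prkn gene (also called Park2). It covers residues 217–465, which correspond to the RBR (RING-in-between-RING) domain. The fragment was placed between SalI and NotI sites of the vector's polylinker, and the record does not say whether these sites were preserved.

The backbone supplies an N-terminal glutathione S-transferase (GST) tag, so the Parkin fragment is produced as a GST fusion that can be captured on glutathione resin. No feature table accompanies this entry, and the catalogue fields do not state the promoter, origin of replication or linker details. pGEX-series vectors generally drive the fusion from an IPTG-inducible tac promoter with a plasmid-borne lacI repressor, and the 4T variants typically place a thrombin cleavage site between GST and the insert, but none of this is confirmed here.

The associated publication examined the reactivity of the E2 enzyme UBCH7 and concluded that parkin and HHARI act as RING/HECT hybrid ubiquitin ligases. This suggests the construct was used to produce recombinant RBR domain for in vitro biochemical study of ubiquitin transfer. The record also notes that part of the plasmid derives from a construct made in another laboratory, originally used in work on Parkin-mediated monoubiquitination.
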