>Addgene plasmid #31255 | pGEX-4T2 Parkin RBR | addgene partial sequence | sequence record 36111 | pGEX-5 5'-GGGCTGGCAAGCCACGTTTGGTG-3'
CTGGTTCCGCGTGGATCCCCAGGAATTCCCGGGTCGACCTCAGACAAGGACACATCAGTAGCTTTGAACC
TGATCACCAACAACAGCCGCAGCATCCCCTGCATCGCGTGCACGGATGTCAGGAACCCTGTCTTGGTCTT
CCAATGTAACCACCGCCACGTGATCTGTTTGGACTGCTTCCACTTGTACTGTGTCACAAGGCTCAACGAT
CGGCAGTTTGTCCACGACGCTCAGCTTGGCTACTCGCTGCCGTGTGTGGCTGGCTGTCCCAACTCCCTGA
TTAAAGAGCTCCATCACTTCAGGATCCTTGGAGAAGAGCAGTACAACAGGTACCAGCAGTATGGTGCCGA
GGAGTGCGTGCTGCAGATGGGAGGTGTGCTGTGCCCCCGTCCTGGCTGCGGAGCTGGGCTGCTGCCTGAA
CAGGGCCAGAAGAAAGTCACCTGTGAAGGGGGCAACGGCCTGGGCTGTGGGTTCGTTTTCTGCCGGGACT
GCAAGGAAGCATACCATGAAGGGGAGTGCGACTCGATGTTCGAAGCCTCGGGGGCGACTTCTCAGGCATA
CCGGGTGGATCAAAGAGCTGCTGAGCAAGCACGGTGGGAGGAGGCCTCCAAGGAAACCATCAAGAAAACC
ACCAAGCCTTGTCCTCGCTGCAATGTGCCCATTGAAAAGAATGGAGGATGTATGCACATGAAGTGTCCTC
AGCCCCAGTGCAAGCTGGAGTGGTGTTGGAACTGCGGCTGTGAGTGGAACCGAGCCTGCATGGGTGATCA
CTGGTTTGACGTGTAGAGAGGGATGTCACTTGGCAATGGCGGCCGCATCGTGACTGACTGACGATCTGCC
TCGCGCGTTTCGGTGATGACGGTGAAAACCTCTGACACATGCAGCTCCCGGAGACGGTCACAGCTTGTCT
GTAAGCGGATGCCGGGAGCAGACAAGCCCGTC
